>Addgene plasmid #248825 | His-LAP-BFP-CAAX | addgene full sequence | sequence record 495664 | Addgene NGS Result
GACGGATCGGGAGATCTCCCGATCCCCTATGGTGCACTCTCAGTACAATCTGCTCTGATGCCGCATAGTT
AAGCCAGTATCTGCTCCCTGCTTGTGTGTTGGAGGTCGCTGAGTAGTGCGCGAGCAAAATTTAAGCTACA
ACAAGGCAAGGCTTGACCGACAATTGCATGAAGAATCTGCTTAGGGTTAGGCGTTTTGCGCTGCTTCGCG
ATGTACGGGCCAGATATACGCGTTGACATTGATTATTGACTAGTTATTAATAGTAATCAATTACGGGGTC
ATTAGTTCATAGCCCATATATGGAGTTCCGCGTTACATAACTTACGGTAAATGGCCCGCCTGGCTGACCG
CCCAACGACCCCCGCCCATTGACGTCAATAATGACGTATGTTCCCATAGTAACGCCAATAGGGACTTTCC
ATTGACGTCAATGGGTGGAGTATTTACGGTAAACTGCCCACTTGGCAGTACATCAAGTGTATCATATGCC
AAGTACGCCCCCTATTGACGTCAATGACGGTAAATGGCCCGCCTGGCATTATGCCCAGTACATGACCTTA
TGGGACTTTCCTACTTGGCAGTACATCTACGTATTAGTCATCGCTATTACCATGGTGATGCGGTTTTGGC
AGTACATCAATGGGCGTGGATAGCGGTTTGACTCACGGGGATTTCCAAGTCTCCACCCCATTGACGTCAA
TGGGAGTTTGTTTTGGCACCAAAATCAACGGGACTTTCCAAAATGTCGTAACAACTCCGCCCCATTGACG
CAAATGGGCGGTAGGCGTGTACGGTGGGAGGTCTATATAAGCAGAGCTCTCTGGCTAACTAGAGAACCCA
CTGCTTACTGGCTTATCGAAATTAATACGACTCACTATAGGGAGACCCAAGCTTGCGGCCGCCACCATGG
TGCGGGGTTCTCATCATCATCATCATCATGGTATGGCTAGCGGCTTCGAGATCGACAAGGTGTGGTACGA
CCTGGACGCCAAGGATCCGAGCTCGATGGTGAGCAAGGGCGAGGAGCTGTTCACCGGGGTGGTGCCCATC
CTGGTCGAGCTGGACGGCGACGTAAACGGCCACAAGTTCAGCGTGTCCGGCGAGGGCGAGGGCGATGCCA
CCTACGGCAAGCTGACCCTGAAGTTCATCTGCACCACCGGCAAGCTGCCCGTGCCCTGGCCCACCCTCGT
GACCACCCTGAGCCACGGCGTCCAGTGCTTCAGCCGCTACCCCGACCACATGAAGCAGCACGACTTCTTC
AAGTCCGCCATGCCCGAAGGCTACGTCCAGGAGCGCACCATCTTCTTCAAGGACGACGGCAACTACAAGA
CCCGCGCCGAGGTGAAGTTCGAGGGCGACACCCTGGTGAACCGCATCGAGCTGAAGGGCATCGACTTCAA
GGAGGACGGCAACATCCTGGGGCACAAGCTGGAGTACAACTTCAACAGCCACAACGTCTATATCATGGCC
GACAAGCAGAAGAACGGCATCAAGGTGAACTTCAAGATCCGCCACAACATCGAGGACGGCAGCGTGCAGC
TCGCCGACCACTACCAGCAGAACACCCCCATCGGCGACGGCCCCGTGCTGCTGCCCGACAGCCACTACCT
GAGCACCCAGTCCGCCCTGAGCAAAGACCCCAACGAGAAGCGCGATCACATGGTCCTGCTGGAGTTCGTG
ACCGCCGCCGGGATCACTCTCGGCATGGACGAGCTGTACAAGCGCAGCAAGCTGAACCCCCCCGACGAGA
GCGGCCCCGGCTGCATGAGCTGCAAGTGCGTGCTGAGCTAAGAATTCTGCAGATATCCATCACACTGGCG
GCCGCTCGAGCATGCATCTAGAGGGCCCTATTCTATAGTGTCACCTAAATGCTAGAGCTCGCTGATCAGC
CTCGACTGTGCCTTCTAGTTGCCAGCCATCTGTTGTTTGCCCCTCCCCCGTGCCTTCCTTGACCCTGGAA
GGTGCCACTCCCACTGTCCTTTCCTAATAAAATGAGGAAATTGCATCGCATTGTCTGAGTAGGTGTCATT
CTATTCTGGGGGGTGGGGTGGGGCAGGACAGCAAGGGGGAGGATTGGGAAGACAATAGCAGGCATGCTGG
GGATGCGGTGGGCTCTATGGCTTCTGAGGCGGAAAGAACCAGCTGGGGCTCTAGGGGGTATCCCC
[124 nt withheld, positions 2166-2289]
C
[91 nt withheld, positions 2291-2381]
A
[49 nt withheld, positions 2383-2431]
CCTTTGACGTTGGAGTCCACGTTCTTT
[37 nt withheld, positions 2459-2495]
ACCCTATCTCGGTCTATTCTTTTGATTTATAAGGGATTTTGCCGATTTCGGCCTATTGGTTAAAAAATGA
GCTGATTTAACAAAAATTTAACGCGAATTAATTCTGTGGAATGTGTGTCAGTTAGGGTGTGGAAAGTCCC
CAGGCTCCCCAGCAGGCAGAAGTATGCAAAGCATGCATCTCAATTAGTCAGCAACCAGGTGTGGAAAGTC
CCCAGGCTCCCCAGCAGGCAGAAGTATGCAAAGCATGCATCTCAATTAGTCAGCAACCATAGTCCCGCCC
CTAACTCCGCCCATCCCGCCCCTAACTCCGCCCAGTTCCGCCCATTCTCCGCCCCATGGCTGACTAATTT
TTTTTATTTATGCAGAGGCCGAGGCCGCCTCTGCCTCTGAGCTATTCCAGAAGTAGTGAGGAGGCTTTTT
TGGAGGCCTAGGCTTTTGCAAAAAGCTCCCGGGAGCTTGTATATCCATTTTCGGATCTGATCAAGAGACA
GGATGAGGATCGTTTCGCATGATTGAACAAGATGGATTGCACGCAGGTTCTCCGGCCGCTTGGGTGGAGA
GGCTATTCGGCTATGACTGGGCACAACAGACAATCGGCTGCTCTGATGCCGCCGTGTTCCGGCTGTCAGC
GCAGGGGCGCCCGGTTCTTTTTGTCAAGACCGACCTGTCCGGTGCCCTGAATGAACTGCAGGACGAGGCA
GCGCGGCTATCGTGGCTGGCCACGACGGGCGTTCCTTGCGCAGCTGTGCTCGACGTTGTCACTGAAGCGG
GAAGGGACTGGCTGCTATTGGGCGAAGTGCCGGGGCAGGATCTCCTGTCATCTCACCTTGCTCCTGCCGA
GAAAGTATCCATCATGGCTGATGCAATGCGGCGGCTGCATACGCTTGATCCGGCTACCTGCCCATTCGAC
CACCAAGCGAAACATCGCATCGAGCGAGCACGTACTCGGATGGAAGCCGGTCTTGTCGATCAGGATGATC
TGGACGAAGAGCATCAGGGGCTCGCGCCAGCCGAACTGTTCGCCAGGCTCAAGGCGCGCATGCCCGACGG
CGAGGATCTCGTCGTGACCCATGGCGATGCCTGCTTGCCGAATATCATGGTGGAAAATGGCCGCTTTTCT
GGATTCATCGACTGTGGCCGGCTGGGTGTGGCGGACCGCTATCAGGACATAGCGTTGGCTACCCGTGATA
TTGCTGAAGAGCTTGGCGGCGAATGGGCTGACCGCTTCCTCGTGCTTTACGGTATCGCCGCTCCCGATTC
GCAGCGCATCGCCTTCTATCGCCTTCTTGACGAGTTCTTCTGAGCGGGACTCTGGGGTTCGAAATGACCG
ACCAAGCGACGCCCAACCTGCCATCACGAGATTTCGATTCCACCGCCGCCTTCTATGAAAGGTTGGGCTT
CGGAATCGTTTTCCGGGACGCCGGCTGGATGATCCTCCAGCGCGGGGATCTCATGCTGGAGTTCTTCGCC
CACCCCAACTTGTTTATTGCAGCTTATAATGGTTACAAATAAAGCAATAGCATCACAAATTTCACAAATA
AAGCATTTTTTTCACTGCATTCTAGTTGTGGTTTGTCCAAACTCATCAATGTATCTTATCATGTCTGTAT
ACCGTCGACCTCTAGCTAGAGCTTGGCGTAATCATGGTCATAGCTGTTTCCTGTGTGAAATTGTTATCCG
CTCACAATTCCACACAACATACGAGCCGGAAGCATAAAGTGTAAAGCCTGGGGTGCCTAATGAGTGAGCT
AACTCACATTAATTGCGTTGCGCTCACTGCCCGCTTTCCAGTCGGGAAACCTGTCGTGCCAGCTGCATTA
ATGAATCGGCCAACGCGCGGGGAGAGGCGGTTTGCGTATTGGGCGCTCTTCCGCTTCCTCGCTCACTGAC
TCGCTGCGCTCGGTCGTTCGGCTGCGGCGAGCGGTATCAGCTCACTCAAAGGCGGTAATACGGTTATCCA
CAGAATCAGGGGATAACGCAGGAAAGAACATGTGAGCAAAAGGCCAGCAAAAGGCCAGGAACCGTAAAAA
GGCCGCGTTGCTGGCGTTTTTCCATAGGCTCCGCCCCCCTGACGAGCATCACAAAAATCGACGCTCAAGT
CAGAGGTGGCGAAACCCGACAGGACTATAAAGATACCAGGCGTTTCCCCCTGGAAGCTCCCTCGTGCGCT
CTCCTGTTCCGACCCTGCCGCTTACCGGATACCTGTCCGCCTTTCTCCCTTCGGGAAGCGTGGCGCTTTC
TCATAGCTCACGCTGTAGGTATCTCAGTTCGGTGTAGGTCGTTCGCTCCAAGCTGGGCTGTGTGCACGAA
CCCCCCGTTCAGCCCGACCGCTGCGCCTTATCCGGTAACTATCGTCTTGAGTCCAACCCGGTAAGACACG
ACTTATCGCCACTGGCAGCAGCCACTGGTAACAGGATTAGCAGAGCGAGGTATGTAGGCGGTGCTACAGA
GTTCTTGAAGTGGTGGCCTAACTACGGCTACACTAGAAGAACAGTATTTGGTATCTGCGCTCTGCTGAAG
CCAGTTACCTTCGGAAAAAGAGTTGGTAGCTCTTGATCCGGCAAACAAACCACCGCTGGTAGCGGTGGTT
TTTTTGTTTGCAAGCAGCAGATTACGCGCAGAAAAAAAGGATCTCAAGAAGATCCTTTGATCTTTTCTAC
GGGGTCTGACGCTCAGTGGAACGAAAACTCACGTTAAGGGATTTTGGTCATGAGATTATCAAAAAGGATC
TTCACCTAGATCCTTTTAAATTAAAAATGAAGTTTTAAATCAATCTAAAGTATATATGAGTAAACTTGGT
CTGACAGTTACCAATGCTTAATCAGTGAGGCACCTATCTCAGCGATCTGTCTATTTCGTTCATCCATAGT
TGCCTGACTCCCCGTCGTGTAGATAACTACGATACGGGAGGGCTTACCATCTGGCCCCAGTGCTGCAATG
ATACCGCGAGACCCACGCTCACCGGCTCCAGATTTATCAGCAATAAACCAGCCAGCCGGAAGGGCCGAGC
GCAGAAGTGGTCCTGCAACTTTATCCGCCTCCATCCAGTCTATTAATTGTTGCCGGGAAGCTAGAGTAAG
TAGTTCGCCAGTTAATAGTTTGCGCAACGTTGTTGCCATTGCTACAGGCATCGTGGTGTCACGCTCGTCG
TTTGGTATGGCTTCATTCAGCTCCGGTTCCCAACGATCAAGGCGAGTTACATGATCCCCCATGTTGTGCA
AAAAAGCGGTTAGCTCCTTCGGTCCTCCGATCGTTGTCAGAAGTAAGTTGGCCGCAGTGTTATCACTCAT
GGTTATGGCAGCACTGCATAATTCTCTTACTGTCATGCCATCCGTAAGATGCTTTTCTGTGACTGGTGAG
TACTCAACCAAGTCATTCTGAGAATAGTGTATGCGGCGACCGAGTTGCTCTTGCCCGGCGTCAATACGGG
ATAATACCGCGCCACATAGCAGAACTTTAAAAGTGCTCATCATTGGAAAACGTTCTTCGGGGCGAAAACT
CTCAAGGATCTTACCGCTGTTGAGATCCAGTTCGATGTAACCCACTCGTGCACCCAACTGATCTTCAGCA
TCTTTTACTTTCACCAGCGTTTCTGGGTGAGCAAAAACAGGAAGGCAAAATGCCGCAAAAAAGGGAATAA
GGGCGACACGGAAATGTTGAATACTCATACTCTTCCTTTTTCAATATTATTGAAGCATTTATCAGGGTTA
TTGTCTCATGAGCGGATACATATTTGAATGTATTTAGAAAAATAAACAAATAGGGGTTCCGCGCACATTT
CCCCGAAAAGTGCCACCTGACGTC
Features (pLannotate 1.2.2; 23 found; start..end, strand, type, name):
     28..80      -  misc_feature   bom (fragment): basis of mobility region from pBR322
    235..614     +  enhancer       CMV enhancer: human cytomegalovirus immediate early enhancer
    615..818     +  promoter       CMV promoter: human cytomegalovirus (CMV) immediate early promoter
    814..847     +  LTR            5' LTR (truncated) (fragment): truncated 5' long terminal repeat (LTR) from HIV-1
    863..881     +  promoter       T7 promoter: promoter for bacteriophage T7 RNA polymerase
    922..942     +  CDS            capTEV™ (fragment): composite tag for in vivo biotinylation, TEV protease cleavage, and 6xHis tagging
   1006..1722    +  CDS            BFP: blue variant of GFP mammalian codon-optimized
   1717..1788    +  CDS            HRAS (fragment): RASH_HUMAN - Also known as HRAS1. Experimental evidence at protein level: Swiss-Prot protein existence level 1. Involved in the activation of Ras protein signal transduction (PubMed:22821884). Ras proteins bind GDP/GTP and possess intrinsic GTPase activity (PubMed:12740440, PubMed:14500341, PubMed:9020151). From Homo sapiens (Human).
   1852..1870    -  promoter       SP6 promoter: promoter for bacteriophage SP6 RNA polymerase
   1896..2120    +  polyA_signal   bGH poly(A) signal: bovine growth hormone polyadenylation signal
   2124..2145    +  promoter       SV40 promoter (fragment): SV40 enhancer and early promoter
   2166..2594    +  rep_origin     f1 ori (sequence partly withheld): f1 bacteriophage origin of replication; arrow indicates direction of (+) strand synthesis
   2608..2937    +  promoter       SV40 promoter: SV40 enhancer and early promoter
   3004..3795    +  CDS            neo: KKA2_KLEPN - Also known as kan, nptII. Experimental evidence at protein level: Swiss-Prot protein existence level 1. Resistance to kanamycin, neomycin, paromomycin, ribostamycin, butirosin and gentamicin B. From Klebsiella pneumoniae.
   3819..3977    +  CDS            ble (fragment): BLE_KLEPN - Experimental evidence at protein level: Swiss-Prot protein existence level 1. Binding protein with a strong affinity to the bleomycin family of antibiotics. Binds to CL990; an antimitotic-antibiotic compound. From Klebsiella pneumoniae.
   3972..4093    +  polyA_signal   SV40 poly(A) signal: SV40 polyadenylation signal
   4166..4182    -  protein_bind   lac operator: The lac repressor binds to the lac operator to inhibit transcription in E. coli. This inhibition can be relieved by adding lactose or isopropyl-β-D-thiogalactopyranoside (IPTG). lac repressor encoded by lacI
   4190..4220    -  promoter       lac promoter: promoter for the E. coli lac operon
   4235..4256    -  protein_bind   CAP binding site: CAP binding activates transcription in the presence of cAMP. E. coli catabolite activator protein
   4269..4361    -  CDS            lacI (fragment): lac repressor; lacI; The lac repressor binds to the lac operator to inhibit transcription in E. coli. This inhibition can be relieved by adding lactose or isopropyl-β-D-thiogalactopyranoside (IPTG).
   4544..5132    -  rep_origin     ori: high-copy-number ColE1/pMB1/pBR322/pUC origin of replication
   5303..6163    -  CDS            AmpR: β-lactamase; bla; confers resistance to ampicillin, carbenicillin, and related antibiotics
   6164..6268    -  promoter       AmpR promoter: bla
