[The description below was written by a language model from this plasmid's Addgene catalogue record and pLannotate feature annotations shown in this document.]
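Description:
His-LAP-BFP-CAAX is a mammalian expression plasmid built on the pcDNA3 backbone, about 6.3 kb in the sequenced record. It is propagated in E. coli through a high-copy ColE1/pUC-type origin and selected with ampicillin via the bla gene and its native promoter. An f1 origin is also present. For mammalian cells, the backbone carries an SV40 early promoter driving the neomycin phosphotransferase gene, followed by an SV40 polyadenylation signal, which would allow G418 selection of stable transfectants.

The payload is a single fusion open reading frame transcribed from the CMV immediate-early enhancer/promoter and terminated by the bovine growth hormone poly(A) signal. T7 and SP6 promoters flank the cloning region, as is usual for pcDNA3. According to the catalogue fields, the fusion begins with an N-terminal 6xHis tag, followed by LAP2, the 13-amino-acid acceptor peptide recognised by the E. coli lipoic acid ligase LplA. A mammalian codon-optimised blue fluorescent protein comes next, and the fusion ends in a CAAX motif. The feature table detects the His-tag region as a short fragment hit, BFP, and a C-terminal HRAS-derived fragment that supplies the CAAX box. It does not annotate the short LAP peptide itself. The gene/insert field reads "LplA", but the purpose statement and the features indicate that the plasmid encodes the ligase's substrate peptide rather than the enzyme.

CAAX-directed lipid modification anchors the fusion to the inner leaflet of the plasma membrane, and BFP reports its expression and localisation. The construct therefore provides a membrane-localised, site-specific LplA substrate in living mammalian cells, suited to assaying or comparing ligase activity. The associated work concerns computationally designed conformation-biasing mutations.
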