Addgene plasmid #248825: His-LAP-BFP-CAAX
Purpose: Plasmid used to express LplA's site-specific substrate LAP2 (13-amino acid acceptor peptide) in mammalian cells. CAAX targets it to the inner leaflet of the plasma membrane.
Depositing lab: Alice Ting. Depositing organization: Stanford University. Publication: Computational design of conformation-biasing mutations to alter protein functions. Cavanagh PE, Xue AG, Dai SA, Qiang A, Matsui T, Ting AY. Science. 2026 Jan 8:eadv7953. doi: 10.1126/science.adv7953. PubMed 41505504.
Backbone
  Vector backbone: pcDNA3
  Vector type: Mammalian Expression
Growth in bacteria
  Bacterial resistance: Ampicillin, 100 μg/mL
  Growth temperature: 37°C
  Growth strain: DH5alpha
  Copy number: High Copy
Gene/Insert
  Gene/Insert name: LplA
  Species: Synthetic
  Tag / fusion protein: 6xHis (N terminal on insert); BFP-CAAX (C terminal on insert)
  Cloning method: Restriction Enzyme; 5′ cloning site unknown (unknown if destroyed)
Terms and licenses: Academic/Nonprofit Terms; Industry Terms: Not Available to Industry
Depositor comments: Please visit https://doi.org/10.1101/2025.05.03.652001 for bioRxiv preprint.
How to cite: His-LAP-BFP-CAAX was a gift from Alice Ting (Addgene plasmid # 248825 ; http://n2t.net/addgene:248825 ; RRID:Addgene_248825)
